>Addgene plasmid #248889 | TDP-43_CTD_Q343A | addgene full sequence | sequence record 494397 | Addgene NGS Result
TAATACGACTCACTATAGGGGAATTGTGAGCGGATAACAATTCCCCTCTAGAAATAATTTTGTTTAACTT
TTGAAGGAGATATACCATGGGTAGCGACAAGATTCATCACCACCATCATCATGAGAACTTATACTTTCAA
GGCCATATGAACCGCCAACTGGAACGTTCCGGTCGTTTCGGTGGTAATCCGGGTGGTTTCGGCAACCAGG
GTGGCTTTGGCAATTCGCGTGGCGGTGGTGCCGGCTTGGGCAATAACCAAGGTTCCAATATGGGTGGCGG
TATGAACTTTGGTGCCTTCTCCATCAATCCGGCAATGATGGCGGCTGCACAAGCGGCGCTGCAGTCTAGC
TGGGGTATGATGGGCATGCTGGCGAGCGCACAGAACCAGTCAGGCCCGAGCGGCAATAATCAGAATCAAG
GTAACATGCAGCGTGAACCGAATCAAGCGTTTGGTAGCGGTAACAATAGCTACAGCGGTAGCAACAGCGG
TGCGGCAATCGGCTGGGGTAGCGCAAGCAATGCGGGCAGCGGTAGCGGTTTCAACGGCGGCTTTGGTAGC
AGCATGGATAGCAAGAGCTCCGGTTGGGGCATGTAACTCGAGCCCCCTAGCATAACCCCTTGGGGCCTCT
AAACGGGTCTTGAGGGGTTTTTTGCCCCTGAGACGCGTCAATCGAGTTCGTACCTAAGGGCGACACCCCC
TAATTAGCCCGGGCGAAAGGCCCAGTCTTTCGACTGAGCCTTTCGTTTTATTTGATGCCTGGCAGTTCCC
TACTCTCGCATGGGGAGTCCCCACACTACCATCGGCGCTACGGCGTTTCACTTCTGAGTTCGGCATGGGG
TCAGGTGGGACCACCGCGCTACTGCCGCCAGGCAAACAAGGGGTGTTATGAGCCATATTCAGGTATAAAT
GGGCTCGCGATAATGTTCAGAATTGGTTAATTGGTTGTAACACTGACCCCTATTTGTTTATTTTTCTAAA
TACATTCAAATATGTATCCGCTCATGAGACAATAACCCTGATAAATGCTTCAATAATATTGAAAAAGGAA
GAATATGAGCCATATTCAACGGGAAACGTCGAGGCCGCGATTAAATTCCAACATGGATGCTGATTTATAT
GGGTATAAATGGGCTCGCGATAATGTCGGGCAATCAGGTGCGACAATCTATCGCTTGTATGGGAAGCCCG
ATGCGCCAGAGTTGTTTCTGAAACATGGCAAAGGTAGCGTTGCCAATGATGTTACAGATGAGATGGTCAG
ACTAAACTGGCTGACGGAATTTATGCCACTTCCGACCATCAAGCATTTTATCCGTACTCCTGATGATGCA
TGGTTACTCACCACTGCGATCCCCGGAAAAACAGCGTTCCAGGTATTAGAAGAATATCCTGATTCAGGTG
AAAATATTGTTGATGCGCTGGCAGTGTTCCTGCGCCGGTTGCACTCGATTCCTGTTTGTAATTGTCCTTT
TAACAGCGATCGCGTATTTCGCCTCGCTCAGGCGCAATCACGAATGAATAACGGTTTGGTTGATGCGAGT
GATTTTGATGACGAGCGTAATGGCTGGCCTGTTGAACAAGTCTGGAAAGAAATGCATAAACTTTTGCCAT
TCTCACCGGATTCAGTCGTCACTCATGGTGATTTCTCACTTGATAACCTTATTTTTGACGAGGGGAAATT
AATAGGTTGTATTGATGTTGGACGAGTCGGAATCGCAGACCGATACCAGGATCTTGCCATCCTATGGAAC
TGCCTCGGTGAGTTTTCTCCTTCATTACAGAAACGGCTTTTTCAAAAATATGGTATTGATAATCCTGATA
TGAATAAATTGCAATTTCATTTGATGCTCGATGAGTTTTTCTAAGCGGCGCGCCATCGAATGGCGCAAAA
CCTTTCGCGGTATGGCATGATAGCGCCCGGAAGAGAGTCAATTCAGGGTGGTGAATATGAAACCAGTAAC
GTTATACGATGTCGCAGAGTATGCCGGTGTCTCTTATCAGACCGTTTCCCGCGTGGTGAACCAGGCCAGC
CACGTTTCTGCGAAAACGCGGGAAAAAGTGGAAGCGGCGATGGCGGAGCTGAATTACATTCCCAACCGCG
TGGCACAACAACTGGCGGGCAAACAGTCGTTGCTGATTGGCGTTGCCACCTCCAGTCTGGCCCTGCACGC
GCCGTCGCAAATTGTCGCGGCGATTAAATCTCGCGCCGATCAACTGGGTGCCAGCGTGGTGGTGTCGATG
GTAGAACGAAGCGGCGTCGAAGCCTGTAAAGCGGCGGTGCACAATCTTCTCGCGCAACGCGTCAGTGGGC
TGATCATTAACTATCCGCTGGATGACCAGGATGCCATTGCTGTGGAAGCTGCCTGCACTAATGTTCCGGC
GTTATTTCTTGATGTCTCTGACCAGACACCCATCAACAGTATTATTTTCTCCCATGAGGACGGTACGCGA
CTGGGCGTGGAGCATCTGGTCGCATTGGGTCACCAGCAAATCGCGCTGTTAGCGGGCCCATTAAGTTCTG
TCTCGGCGCGTCTGCGTCTGGCTGGCTGGCATAAATATCTCACTCGCAATCAAATTCAGCCGATAGCGGA
ACGGGAAGGCGACTGGAGTGCCATGTCCGGTTTTCAACAAACCATGCAAATGCTGAATGAGGGCATCGTT
CCCACTGCGATGCTGGTTGCCAACGATCAGATGGCGCTGGGCGCAATGCGCGCCATTACCGAGTCCGGGC
TGCGCGTTGGTGCGGATATCTCGGTAGTGGGATACGACGATACCGAAGATAGCTCATGTTATATCCCGCC
GTTAACCACCATCAAACAGGATTTTCGCCTGCTGGGGCAAACCAGCGTGGACCGCTTGCTGCAACTCTCT
CAGGGCCAGGCGGTGAAGGGCAATCAGCTGTTGCCAGTCTCACTGGTGAAAAGAAAAACCACCCTGGCGC
CCAATACGCAAACCGCCTCTCCCCGCGCGTTGGCCGATTCATTAATGCAGCTGGCACGACAGGTTTCCCG
ACTGGAAAGCGGGCAGTGACTCATGACCAAAATCCCTTAACGTGAGTTACGCGCGCGTCGTTCCACTGAG
CGTCAGACCCCGTAGAAAAGATCAAAGGATCTTCTTGAGATCCTTTTTTTCTGCGCGTAATCTGCTGCTT
GCAAACAAAAAAACCACCGCTACCAGCGGTGGTTTGTTTGCCGGATCAAGAGCTACCAACTCTTTTTCCG
AAGGTAACTGGCTTCAGCAGAGCGCAGATACCAAATACTGTTCTTCTAGTGTAGCCGTAGTTAGCCCACC
ACTTCAAGAACTCTGTAGCACCGCCTACATACCTCGCTCTGCTAATCCTGTTACCAGTGGCTGCTGCCAG
TGGCGATAAGTCGTGTCTTACCGGGTTGGACTCAAGACGATAGTTACCGGATAAGGCGCAGCGGTCGGGC
TGAACGGGGGGTTCGTGCACACAGCCCAGCTTGGAGCGAACGACCTACACCGAACTGAGATACCTACAGC
GTGAGCTATGAGAAAGCGCCACGCTTCCCGAAGGGAGAAAGGCGGACAGGTATCCGGTAAGCGGCAGGGT
CGGAACAGGAGAGCGCACGAGGGAGCTTCCAGGGGGAAACGCCTGGTATCTTTATAGTCCTGTCGGGTTT
CGCCACCTCTGACTTGAGCGTCGATTTTTGTGATGCTCGTCAGGGGGGCGGAGCCTATGGAAAAACGCCA
GCAACGCGGCCTTTTTACGGTTCCTGGCCTTTTGCTGGCCTTTTGCTCACATGTTCTTTCCTGCGTTATC
CCCTGATTCTGTGGATAACCGTATTACCGCCTTTGAGTGAGCTGATACCGCTCGCCGCAGCCGAACGACC
GAGCGCAGCGAGTCAGTGAGCGAGGAAGCGGAAGGCGAGAGTAGGGAACTGCCAGGCATCAAACTAAGCA
GAAGGCCCCTGACGGATGGCCTTTTTGCGTTTCTACAAACTCTTTCTGTGTTGTAAAACGACGGCCAGTC
TTAAGCTCGGGCCCCCTGGGCGGTTCTGATAACGAGTAATCGTTAATCCGCAAATAACGTAAAAACCCGC
TTCGGCGGGTTTTTTTATGGGGGGAGTTTAGGGAAAGAGCATTTGTCAGAATATTTAAGGGCGCCTGTCA
CTTTGCTTGATATATGAGAATTATTTAACCTTATAAATGAGAAAAAAGCAACGCACTTTAAATAAGATAC
GTTGCTTTTTCGATTGATGAACACCTATAATTAAACTATTCATCTATTATTTATGATTTTTTGTATATAC
AATATTTCTAGTTTGTTAAAGAGAATTAAGAAAATAAATCTCGAAAATAATAAAGGGAAAATCAGTTTTT
GATATCAAAATTATACATGTCAACGATAATACAAAATATAATACAAACTATAAGATGTTATCAGTATTTA
TTATGCATTTAGAATAAATTTTGTGTCGCCCTTCCGCGAAAT
Features (pLannotate 1.2.2; 14 found; start..end, strand, type, name):
      1..19      +  promoter       T7 promoter: promoter for bacteriophage T7 RNA polymerase
     20..44      +  protein_bind   lac operator: The lac repressor binds to the lac operator to inhibit transcription in E. coli. This inhibition can be relieved by adding lactose or isopropyl-β-D-thiogalactopyranoside (IPTG). lac repressor encoded by lacI
     84..593     +  CDS            TARDBP (fragment): TADBP_HUMAN - Also known as TDP43. Experimental evidence at protein level: Swiss-Prot protein existence level 1. RNA-binding protein that is involved in various steps of RNA biogenesis and processing (PubMed:23519609). Preferentially binds, via its two RNA recognition motifs RRM1 and RRM2, to GU-repeats on RNA molecules predominantly localized within long introns and in the 3'UTR of mRNAs (PubMed:23519609, PubMed:24240615, PubMed:24464995). In turn, regulates the splicing of many non-coding and protein-coding RNAs including proteins involved in neuronal survival, as well as mRNAs that encode p
    607..654     +  terminator     T7 terminator: transcription terminator for bacteriophage T7 RNA polymerase
    714..754     -  terminator     rrnB T1 terminator (fragment): transcription terminator T1 from the E. coli rrnB gene
    756..871     -  ncRNA          5S rRNA: Accession: RF00001 - 5S ribosomal RNA
    902..926     +  CDS            KanR (fragment): aminoglycoside phosphotransferase; aph(3')-Ia; confers resistance to kanamycin in bacteria or G418 (Geneticin®) in eukaryotes
    956..1052    +  promoter       AmpR promoter (fragment): bla
   1055..1864    +  CDS            KanR: aminoglycoside phosphotransferase; aph(3')-Ia; confers resistance to kanamycin in bacteria or G418 (Geneticin®) in eukaryotes
   1873..1946    +  promoter       lacI promoter (fragment): lacI
   1947..3026    +  CDS            lacI: LACI_ECOLI - Experimental evidence at protein level: Swiss-Prot protein existence level 1. Repressor of the lactose operon. Binds allolactose as an inducer. From Escherichia coli (strain K12).
   3115..3703    +  rep_origin     ori: high-copy-number ColE1/pMB1/pBR322/pUC origin of replication
   3928..3945    +  terminator     rrnB T2 terminator (fragment): transcription terminator T2 from the E. coli rrnB gene
   3970..3989    -  CDS            lacZα (fragment): LacZα fragment of β-galactosidase; lacZ fragment
