[The description below was written by a language model from this plasmid's Addgene catalogue record and pLannotate feature annotations shown in this document.]
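Description:
TDP-43_CTD_Q343A is a bacterial expression plasmid built on the pJ411 backbone, about 4.45 kb in total. It is designed to produce the C-terminal domain of human TDP-43 (gene TARDBP) carrying a glutamine-to-alanine substitution at residue 343. It replicates in E. coli from a high-copy ColE1/pUC-type origin and is selected with kanamycin through an aph(3')-Ia aminoglycoside phosphotransferase gene, which appears to be driven by a fragment of the bla (AmpR) promoter. Fragments of the rrnB T1 and T2 terminators flank parts of the backbone and probably insulate the expression cassette from read-through transcription. The short KanR and lacZα fragments in the annotation look like backbone remnants rather than functional elements.

The expression cassette consists of a T7 promoter followed immediately by a lac operator, then the TARDBP coding fragment, then a T7 terminator. The plasmid also carries lacI under its own promoter. The resulting lac repressor binds the operator and keeps transcription off until IPTG or lactose is added. Expression therefore requires a host that supplies T7 RNA polymerase; the DH5alpha strain listed in the record serves for propagation only. The catalogue describes an N-terminal 6xHis tag contributed by the backbone, which would allow metal-affinity purification. The feature table does not annotate this tag separately, although the annotated coding region is somewhat longer than the stated 447 bp insert, consistent with extra vector-encoded residues.

According to the record and its associated publication title, the construct supplies recombinant mutant protein for structural and biophysical study of helix-mediated multimerization in the conserved region of the TDP-43 C-terminal domain. The Q343A substitution presumably probes the contribution of that residue.
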