Addgene plasmid #248889: TDP-43_CTD_Q343A
Purpose: Expresses 6xHis-tagged C-terminal domain of TDP-43 with Q343A.
Depositing lab: Nicolas Fawzi. Depositing organization: Brown University. Publication: Structural details of helix-mediated multimerization of the conserved region of TDP-43 C-terminal domain. Rizuan A, Shenoy J, Mohanty P, Dos Passos PM, Mercado Ortiz JF, Bai L, Viswanathan R, Zaborowksy J, Wang SH, Johnson V, Mamede LD, Titus AR, Ayala YM, Ghirlando R, Mittal J, Fawzi NL. Nat Commun. 2025 Nov 26;16(1):10528. doi: 10.1038/s41467-025-65546-w. PubMed 41298366.
Backbone
  Vector backbone: pJ411
  Backbone size w/o insert (bp): 4001
  Total vector size (bp): 4448
  Vector type: Bacterial Expression
Growth in bacteria
  Bacterial resistance: Kanamycin, 50 μg/mL
  Growth temperature: 37°C
  Growth strain: DH5alpha
  Copy number: High Copy
Gene/Insert
  Gene/Insert name: TDP-43_CTD_Q343A
  Species: H. sapiens (human)
  Insert size (bp): 447
  Mutation: changed Q343A
  Entrez Gene: TARDBP (a.k.a. ALS10, TDP-43)
  Tag / fusion protein: 6xHis-tags (N terminal on backbone)
Terms and licenses: Academic/Nonprofit Terms; Industry Terms: Not Available to Industry
Depositor comments: Please visit https://doi.org/10.1101/2024.07.05.602258 for bioRxiv preprint.
How to cite: TDP-43_CTD_Q343A was a gift from Nicolas Fawzi (Addgene plasmid # 248889 ; http://n2t.net/addgene:248889 ; RRID:Addgene_248889)
